Addgene plasmid #189852: p15A-OptoCre-knt-P-R*
Purpose: Cre-inducible activation of knt for kanamycin resistance.
Depositing lab: Mary Dunlop. Depositing organization: Boston University Main Campus. Publication: An optogenetic toolkit for light-inducible antibiotic resistance. Sheets MB, Tague N, Dunlop MJ. Nat Commun. 2023 Feb 23;14(1):1034. doi: 10.1038/s41467-023-36670-2. PubMed 36823420.
Backbone
  Vector backbone: pBbA-c
  Backbone size w/o insert (bp): 2067
  Total vector size (bp): 3336
  Vector type: Bacterial Expression, Cre/Lox, Synthetic Biology
Growth in bacteria
  Bacterial resistance: Chloramphenicol, 25 μg/mL
  Growth temperature: 37°C
  Growth strain: DH5alpha
  Growth instructions: When transformed with Opto-Cre-Vvd2, store in the dark.
  Copy number: Low Copy
Gene/Insert
  Gene/Insert name: P-loxP-TT-loxP-R*-knt
  Insert size (bp): 1269
  Promoter: P (T7 phage gene 10)
  Cloning method: Gibson Cloning
  Sequencing primers: 5′ ATCTTCCCCATCGGTGATGTCG; 3′ TTTCGCCACCACTGATTTGAGC
Terms and licenses: Academic/Nonprofit Terms; Industry Terms: Not Available to Industry
Depositor comments: Please visit https://www.biorxiv.org/content/10.1101/2022.06.10.495621v1 for bioRxiv preprint.
How to cite: p15A-OptoCre-knt-P-R* was a gift from Mary Dunlop (Addgene plasmid # 189852 ; http://n2t.net/addgene:189852 ; RRID:Addgene_189852)
