[The description below was written by a language model from this plasmid's Addgene catalogue record and pLannotate feature annotations shown in this document.]
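Description:
p15A-OptoCre-knt-P-R* is a small bacterial expression plasmid built on the pBbA-c backbone for use in E. coli. It replicates from the p15A origin, which is catalogued here as low copy and is compatible with ColE1-type plasmids, so it can be co-maintained with a second plasmid. Selection is by chloramphenicol, through a cat gene driven by its own promoter and followed by the lambda t0 terminator. The annotation also picks up short fragments (an RSF ori fragment, a lacI promoter, a CAP site and a TcR fragment). These look like backbone remnants rather than functional modules.

The payload is a Cre-activated kanamycin resistance switch, recorded as P-loxP-TT-loxP-R*-knt. The promoter is listed as "P (T7 phage gene 10)" and is not separately annotated in the feature table. It sits upstream of a transcriptional stop cassette made of the rrnB T1 and T7Te terminators, flanked by two loxP sites in the same orientation. Downstream lies the kanamycin resistance coding sequence, which the annotation matches to neo/nptII-type aminoglycoside phosphotransferase, followed by a second rrnB T1/T7Te terminator pair. R* presumably denotes a ribosome binding site variant, though the record does not define it. Before recombination, the terminators block read-through into knt. Cre excises the floxed terminators, leaving a single loxP site and permitting expression of the resistance gene.

The plasmid is meant to be paired with a light-inducible split Cre (Opto-Cre-Vvd2, supplied on a separate construct), so that illumination triggers a permanent switch to kanamycin resistance. It forms part of an optogenetic toolkit for light-controlled antibiotic resistance. The sequenced record is slightly shorter (3,217 nt) than the catalogued total size (3,336 bp).
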