Features (pLannotate 1.2.2; 15 found; start..end, strand, type, name):
     72..105     +  protein_bind   loxP: Cre-mediated recombination occurs in the 8-bp core sequence (GCATACAT). Cre recombinase
    153..224     +  terminator     rrnB T1 terminator: transcription terminator T1 from the E. coli rrnB gene
    240..267     +  terminator     T7Te terminator: phage T7 early transcription terminator
    276..309     +  protein_bind   loxP: Cre-mediated recombination occurs in the 8-bp core sequence (GCATACAT). Cre recombinase
    334..1125    +  CDS            neo: KKA2_KLEPN - Also known as kan, nptII. Experimental evidence at protein level: Swiss-Prot protein existence level 1. Resistance to kanamycin, neomycin, paromomycin, ribostamycin, butirosin and gentamicin B. From Klebsiella pneumoniae.
   1149..1220    +  terminator     rrnB T1 terminator: transcription terminator T1 from the E. coli rrnB gene
   1236..1263    +  terminator     T7Te terminator: phage T7 early transcription terminator
   1282..1337    -  rep_origin     RSF ori (fragment): Plasmids containing the RSF 1030 origin of replication can be propagated in E. coli cells that contain additional plasmids with compatible origins.
   1425..1970    -  rep_origin     p15A ori: Plasmids containing the medium-copy-number p15A origin of replication can be propagated in E. coli cells that contain a second plasmid with the ColE1 origin.
   2084..2178    -  terminator     lambda t0 terminator: transcription terminator from phage lambda
   2202..2858    -  CDS            cat: CAT_ECOLX - Experimental evidence at protein level: Swiss-Prot protein existence level 1. This enzyme is an effector of chloramphenicol resistance in bacteria. From Escherichia coli. This protein is used as a marker in many commonly used cloning vectors, such as pACYC184.
   2859..2961    -  promoter       cat promoter: promoter of the E. coli cat gene encoding chloramphenicol acetyltransferase
   2999..3020    -  protein_bind   CAP binding site: CAP binding activates transcription in the presence of cAMP. E. coli catabolite activator protein
   3033..3108    -  promoter       lacI promoter: lacI
   3109..3186    -  CDS            TcR (fragment): tetracycline efflux protein; tet; confers resistance to tetracycline
>Addgene plasmid #189852 | p15A-OptoCre-knt-P-R* | addgene full sequence | sequence record 377947 | Addgene NGS Result
TTATCAAAAAGAGTATTGCATTAAAGTCTAACCTATAGGAATCTTACAGCCATCGAGAGGGACACGGCGA
AATAACTTCGTATAGCATACATTATACGAAGTTATCCAGGCATCAAATAAGGATCCAAACTCGAGTAAGG
ATCTCCAGGCATCAAATAAAACGAAAGGCTCAGTCGAAAGACTGGGCCTTTCGTTTTATCTGTTGTTTGT
CGGTGAACGCTCTCTACTAGAGTCACACTGGCTCACCTTCGGGTGGGCCTTTCTGCGTTTATACCATAAC
TTCGTATAGCATACATTATACGAAGTTATATCACTCTACGGCCAGCTGCAAACATGATTGAACAAGATGG
ATTGCACGCAGGTTCTCCGGCCGCTTGGGTGGAGAGGCTATTCGGCTATGACTGGGCACAACAGACAATC
GGCTGCTCTGATGCCGCCGTGTTCCGGCTGTCAGCGCAGGGGCGCCCGGTTCTTTTTGTCAAGACCGACC
TGTCCGGTGCCCTGAATGAACTGCAGGACGAGGCAGCGCGGCTATCGTGGCTGGCCACGACGGGCGTTCC
TTGCGCAGCTGTGCTCGACGTTGTCACTGAAGCGGGAAGGGACTGGCTGCTATTGGGCGAAGTGCCGGGG
CAGGATCTCCTGTCATCTCACCTTGCTCCTGCCGAGAAAGTATCCATCATGGCTGATGCAATGCGGCGGC
TGCATACGCTTGATCCGGCTACCTGCCCATTCGACCACCAAGCGAAACATCGCATCGAGCGAGCACGTAC
TCGGATGGAAGCCGGTCTTGTCGATCAGGATGATCTGGACGAAGAGCATCAGGGGCTCGCGCCAGCCGAA
CTGTTCGCCAGGCTCAAGGCGCGCATGCCCGACGGCGAGGATCTCGTCGTGACCCATGGCGATGCCTGCT
TGCCGAATATCATGGTGGAAAATGGCCGCTTTTCTGGATTCATCGACTGTGGCCGGCTGGGTGTGGCGGA
CCGCTATCAGGACATAGCGTTGGCTACCCGTGATATTGCTGAAGAGCTTGGCGGCGAATGGGCTGACCGC
TTCCTCGTGCTTTACGGTATCGCCGCTCCCGATTCGCAGCGCATCGCCTTCTATCGCCTTCTTGACGAGT
TCTTCTGATAATAGGGATCTCCAGGCATCAAATAAAACGAAAGGCTCAGTCGAAAGACTGGGCCTTTCGT
TTTATCTGTTGTTTGTCGGTGAACGCTCTCTACTAGAGTCACACTGGCTCACCTTCGGGTGGGCCTTTCT
GCGTTTATACCTAGGGATATATTCCGCTTCCTCGCTCACTGACTCGCTACGCTCGGTCGTTCGACTGCGG
CGAGCGGAAATGGCTTACGAACGGGGCGGAGATTTCCTGGAAGATGCCAGGAAGATACTTAACAGGGAAG
TGAGAGGGCCGCGGCAAAGCCGTTTTTCCATAGGCTCCGCCCCCCTGACAAGCATCACGAAATCTGACGC
TCAAATCAGTGGTGGCGAAACCCGACAGGACTATAAAGATACCAGGCGTTTCCCCCTGGCGGCTCCCTCG
TGCGCTCTCCTGTTCCTGCCTTTCGGTTTACCGGTGTCATTCCGCTGTTATGGCCGCGTTTGTCTCATTC
CACGCCTGACACTCAGTTCCGGGTAGGCAGTTCGCTCCAAGCTGGACTGTATGCACGAACCCCCCGTTCA
GTCCGACCGCTGCGCCTTATCCGGTAACTATCGTCTTGAGTCCAACCCGGAAAGACATGCAAAAGCACCA
CTGGCAGCAGCCACTGGTAATTGATTTAGAGGAGTTAGTCTTGAAGTCATGCGCCGGTTAAGGCTAAACT
GAAAGGACAAGTTTTGGTGACTGCGCTCCTCCAAGCCAGTTACCTCGGTTCAAAGAGTTGGTAGCTCAGA
GAACCTTCGAAAAACCGCCCTGCAAGGCGGTTTTTTCGTTTTCAGAGCAAGAGATTACGCGCAGACCAAA
ACGATCTCAAGAAGATCATCTTATTAATCAGATAAAATATTTCTAGATTTCAGTGCAATTTATCTCTTCA
AATGTAGCACCTGAAGTCAGCCCCATACGATATAAGTTGTTACTAGTGCTTGGATTCTCACCAATAAAAA
ACGCCCGGCGGCAACCGAGCGTTCTGAACAAATCCAGATGGAGTTCTGAGGTCATTACTGGATCTATCAA
CAGGAGTCCAAGCGAGCTCGATATCAAATTACGCCCCGCCCTGCCACTCATCGCAGTACTGTTGTAATTC
ATTAAGCATTCTGCCGACATGGAAGCCATCACAAACGGCATGATGAACCTGAATCGCCAGCGGCATCAGC
ACCTTGTCGCCTTGCGTATAATATTTGCCCATGGTGAAAACGGGGGCGAAGAAGTTGTCCATATTGGCCA
CGTTTAAATCAAAACTGGTGAAACTCACCCAGGGATTGGCTGAGACGAAAAACATATTCTCAATAAACCC
TTTAGGGAAATAGGCCAGGTTTTCACCGTAACACGCCACATCTTGCGAATATATGTGTAGAAACTGCCGG
AAATCGTCGTGGTATTCACTCCAGAGCGATGAAAACGTTTCAGTTTGCTCATGGAAAACGGTGTAACAAG
GGTGAACACTATCCCATATCACCAGCTCACCGTCTTTCATTGCCATACGAAATTCCGGATGAGCATTCAT
CAGGCGGGCAAGAATGTGAATAAAGGCCGGATAAAACTTGTGCTTATTTTTCTTTACGGTCTTTAAAAAG
GCCGTAATATCCAGCTGAACGGTCTGGTTATAGGTACATTGAGCAACTGACTGAAATGCCTCAAAATGTT
CTTTACGATGCCATTGGGATATATCAACGGTGGTATATCCAGTGATTTTTTTCTCCATTTTAGCTTCCTT
AGCTCCTGAAAATCTCGATAACTCAAAAAATACGCCCGGTAGTGATCTTATTTCATTATGGTGAAAGTTG
GAACCTCTTACGTGCCGATCAACGTCTCATTTTCGCCAGATATCGACGTCGGTGCCTAATGAGTGAGCTA
ACTTACATTAATTGCGTTGCGCATTCACCACCCTGAATTGACTCTCTTCCGGGCGCTATCATGCCATACC
GCGAAAGGTTTTGCGCCATTCGATGGTGGATCTTCCCCATCGGTGATGTCGGCGATATAGGCGCCAGCAA
CCGCACCTGTGGCGCCGGTGATGCCGGCCACGATGCCGAAGTTCCTATTATCACGAGGCCCTTTGAG
